Addgene plasmid #132592: phNFL-N98S
Purpose: Expresses human NFL containing the Charcot-Marie-Tooth disease type 2E N98S mutation
Depositing lab: Anthony Brown. Depositing organization: Ohio State University. Publication: Charcot-Marie-Tooth disease Type 2E/1F mutant neurofilament proteins assemble into neurofilaments. Stone EJ, Uchida A, Brown A. Cytoskeleton (Hoboken). 2019 Jul;76(7-8):423-439. doi: 10.1002/cm.21566. Epub 2019 Nov 6. PubMed 31574566.
Backbone
  Vector backbone: pEGFP-C1 with EGFP sequence removed
  Backbone manufacturer: Clontech
  Backbone size w/o insert (bp): 4001
  Modifications to backbone: Obtained by site-directed mutagenesis of the phNFL plasmid.
  Vector type: Mammalian Expression
  Selectable markers: Neomycin (select with G418)
Growth in bacteria
  Bacterial resistance: Kanamycin, 50 μg/mL
  Growth temperature: 37°C
  Growth strain: DH5alpha
  Copy number: High Copy
Gene/Insert
  Gene/Insert name: NEFL (alt name: neurofilament protein L)
  Species: H. sapiens (human)
  Insert size (bp): 2062
  Mutation: 293A>G; Asn98Ser
  Entrez Gene: NEFL (a.k.a. CMT1F, CMT2E, CMTDIG, NF-L, NF68, NFL, PPP1R110)
  Promoter: CMV
  Cloning method: Restriction Enzyme; 5′ cloning site BamHI (not destroyed); 3′ cloning site BamHI (not destroyed)
  Sequencing primers: 5′ CMV Forward; 3′ SV40pA-R
Terms and licenses: Academic/Nonprofit Terms; Industry Terms: Not Available to Industry
How to cite: phNFL-N98S was a gift from Anthony Brown (Addgene plasmid # 132592 ; http://n2t.net/addgene:132592 ; RRID:Addgene_132592)
