[The description below was written by a language model from this plasmid's Addgene catalogue record and pLannotate feature annotations shown in this document.]
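Description:
phNFL-N98S is a mammalian expression plasmid that produces untagged human neurofilament light chain (NEFL, also called NF-L or NF68) carrying the Asn98Ser substitution (293A>G), a mutation associated with Charcot-Marie-Tooth disease type 2E. It is built on the Clontech pEGFP-C1 backbone from which the EGFP coding sequence has been removed, so the protein is expressed without a fluorescent fusion partner. It was derived by site-directed mutagenesis of the parental wild-type phNFL plasmid. The roughly 2.1 kb human insert sits between two retained BamHI sites. The annotated NEFL coding region accounts for only part of that insert, so flanking non-coding sequence appears to be included, although the record does not describe it. Transcription is driven by the human cytomegalovirus immediate early enhancer and promoter and terminated by the SV40 polyadenylation signal.

The rest of the 6,063 bp plasmid is standard for this vector family. A high-copy ColE1/pUC-type origin supports propagation in E. coli, and an f1 origin is also present. A single Tn5 aminoglycoside phosphotransferase gene (NeoR/KanR) serves both hosts: a bacterial bla-type promoter drives it for kanamycin selection in E. coli, while the SV40 enhancer/early promoter drives it for G418 selection in mammalian cells, with an HSV TK polyadenylation signal downstream. The short hits annotated as RSF ori, large T antigen, ble and bGH poly(A) fragments are most likely backbone remnants or partial matches, not functional elements.

The stated purpose is expression of the disease-mutant protein. The associated study examined whether Charcot-Marie-Tooth type 2E/1F mutant neurofilament proteins can assemble into neurofilaments, which suggests use in transfected cells alongside the wild-type construct.
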