Features (pLannotate 1.2.2; 16 found; start..end, strand, type, name):
     32..91      +  rep_origin     RSF ori (fragment): Plasmids containing the RSF 1030 origin of replication can be propagated in E. coli cells that contain additional plasmids with compatible origins.
    159..462     +  enhancer       CMV enhancer: human cytomegalovirus immediate early enhancer
    463..666     +  promoter       CMV promoter: human cytomegalovirus (CMV) immediate early promoter
    707..763     +  misc_feature   MCS: multiple cloning site
    884..2248    +  CDS            NEFL (fragment): NFL_HUMAN - Also known as NF68, NFL. Experimental evidence at protein level: Swiss-Prot protein existence level 1. Neurofilaments usually contain three intermediate filament proteins: NEFL, NEFM, and NEFH which are involved in the maintenance of neuronal caliber. May additionally cooperate with the neuronal intermediate filament proteins PRPH and INA to form neuronal filamentous networks (By similarity). From Homo sapiens (Human).
   2790..2825    -  misc_feature   MCS (fragment): pUC18/19 multiple cloning site
   2842..2926    +  CDS            large T antigen (fragment): large T antigen from SV40 (simian virus 40)
   2949..3070    +  polyA_signal   SV40 poly(A) signal: SV40 polyadenylation signal
   3104..3532    -  rep_origin     f1 ori (sequence partly withheld): f1 bacteriophage origin of replication; arrow indicates direction of (+) strand synthesis
   3559..3663    +  promoter       AmpR promoter: bla
   3665..4022    +  promoter       SV40 promoter: SV40 enhancer and early promoter
   4057..4851    +  CDS            NeoR/KanR: aminoglycoside phosphotransferase from Tn5; aph(3')-II (or nptII); confers resistance to neomycin, kanamycin, and G418 (Geneticin®)
   4872..5024    +  CDS            ble (fragment): BLE_KLEPN - Experimental evidence at protein level: Swiss-Prot protein existence level 1. Binding protein with a strong affinity to the bleomycin family of antibiotics. Binds to CL990; an antimitotic-antibiotic compound. From Klebsiella pneumoniae.
   5083..5130    +  polyA_signal   HSV TK poly(A) signal: herpes simplex virus thymidine kinase polyadenylation signal (Cole and Stacy, 1985)
   5221..5237    -  polyA_signal   bGH poly(A) signal (fragment): bovine growth hormone polyadenylation signal
   5459..6047    +  rep_origin     ori: high-copy-number ColE1/pMB1/pBR322/pUC origin of replication
>Addgene plasmid #132592 | phNFL-N98S | addgene full sequence | sequence record 260947 | Addgene NGS Result
CCTTTTTACGGTTCCTGGCCTTTTGCTGGCCTTTTGCTCACATGTTCTTTCCTGCGTTATCCCCTGATTC
TGTGGATAACCGTATTACCGCCATGCATTAGTTATTAATAGTAATCAATTACGGGGTCATTAGTTCATAG
CCCATATATGGAGTTCCGCGTTACATAACTTACGGTAAATGGCCCGCCTGGCTGACCGCCCAACGACCCC
CGCCCATTGACGTCAATAATGACGTATGTTCCCATAGTAACGCCAATAGGGACTTTCCATTGACGTCAAT
GGGTGGAGTATTTACGGTAAACTGCCCACTTGGCAGTACATCAAGTGTATCATATGCCAAGTACGCCCCC
TATTGACGTCAATGACGGTAAATGGCCCGCCTGGCATTATGCCCAGTACATGACCTTATGGGACTTTCCT
ACTTGGCAGTACATCTACGTATTAGTCATCGCTATTACCATGGTGATGCGGTTTTGGCAGTACATCAATG
GGCGTGGATAGCGGTTTGACTCACGGGGATTTCCAAGTCTCCACCCCATTGACGTCAATGGGAGTTTGTT
TTGGCACCAAAATCAACGGGACTTTCCAAAATGTCGTAACAACTCCGCCCCATTGACGCAAATGGGCGGT
AGGCGTGTACGGTGGGAGGTCTATATAAGCAGAGCTGGTTTAGTGAACCGTCAGATCCGCTAGCGCTACC
GGACTCAGATCTCGAGCTCAAGCTTCGAATTCTGCAGTCGACGGTACCGCGGGCCCGGGATCCGGGTGGC
AGAACGGCGCCGAGCCGCACACAGCCATCCATCCTCCCCCTTCCCTCTCTCCCCTGTCCTCTCTCTCCGG
GCTCCCACCGCCGCCGCGGGCCGGGGAGCCACCGGCCGCCACCATGAGTTCCTTCAGCTACGAGCCGTAC
TACTCGACCTCCTACAAGCGGCGCTACGTGGAGACGCCCCGGGTGCACATCTCCAGCGTGCGCAGCGGCT
ACAGCACCGCACGCTCAGCTTACTCCAGCTACTCGGCGCCGGTGTCTTCCTCGCTGTCCGTGCGCCGCAG
CTACTCCTCCAGCTCTGGATCGTTGATGCCCAGTCTGGAGAACCTCGACCTGAGCCAGGTAGCCGCCATC
AGCAACGACCTCAAGTCCATCCGCACGCAGGAGAAGGCGCAGCTCCAGGACCTCAGTGACCGCTTCGCCA
GCTTCATCGAGCGCGTGCACGAGCTGGAGCAGCAGAACAAGGTCCTGGAAGCCGAGCTGCTGGTGCTGCG
CCAGAAGCACTCCGAGCCATCCCGCTTCCGGGCGCTGTACGAGCAGGAGATCCGCGACCTGCGCCTGGCG
GCGGAAGATGCCACCAACGAGAAGCAGGCGCTCCAGGGCGAGCGCGAAGGGCTGGAGGAGACCCTGCGCA
ACCTGCAGGCGCGCTATGAAGAGGAGGTGCTGAGCCGCGAGGACGCCGAGGGCCGGCTGATGGAAGCGCG
CAAAGGCGCCGACGAGGCGGCGCTCGCTCGCGCCGAGCTCGAGAAGCGCATCGACAGCTTGATGGACGAA
ATCTCTTTTCTGAAGAAAGTGCACGAAGAGGAGATCGCCGAACTGCAGGCGCAGATCCAGTACGCGCAGA
TCTCCGTGGAGATGGACGTGACCAAGCCCGACCTTTCCGCCGCGCTCAAGGACATCCGCGCGCAGTACGA
GAAGCTGGCCGCCAAGAACATGCAGAACGCTGAGGAATGGTTCAAGAGCCGCTTCACCGTGCTGACCGAG
AGCGCCGCCAAGAACACCGACGCCGTGCGCGCCGCCAAGGACGAGGTGTCCGAGAGCCGTCGTCTGCTCA
AGGCCAAGACCCTGGAAATCGAAGCATGCCGGGGCATGAATGAAGCGCTGGAGAAGCAGCTGCAGGAGCT
GGAGGACAAGCAGAACGCCGACATCAGCGCTATGCAGGACACGATCAACAAATTAGAAAATGAATTGAGG
ACCACAAAGAGTGAAATGGCACGATACCTAAAAGAATACCAAGACCTCCTCAACGTGAAGATGGCTTTGG
ATATTGAGATTGCAGCTTACAGGAAACTCTTGGAAGGCGAGGAGACCCGACTCAGTTTCACCAGCGTGGG
AAGCATAACCAGTGGCTACTCCCAGAGCTCCCAGGTCTTTGGCCGATCTGCCTACGGCGGTTTACAGACC
AGCTCCTATCTGATGTCCACCCGCTCCTTCCCGTCCTACTACACCAGCCATGTCCAAGAGGAGCAGATCG
AAGTGGAGGAAACCATTGAGGCTGCCAAGGCTGAGGAAGCCAAGGATGAGCCCCCCTCTGAAGGAGAAGC
CGAGGAGGAGGAGAAGGACAAGGAAGAGGCCGAGGAAGAGGAGGCAGCTGAAGAGGAAGAAGCTGCCAAG
GAAGAGTCTGAAGAAGCAAAAGAAGAAGAAGAAGGAGGTGAAGGTGAAGAAGGAGAGGAAACCAAAGAAG
CTGAAGAGGAGGAGAAGAAAGTTGAAGGTGCTGGGGAGGAACAAGCAGCTAAGAAGAAAGATTGAACCCC
CATTTCCTTAATTATTTCAGGAATAATTCTCCCGAAATCAGGTCAACCCCATCACCAACCAACCAACCAG
TTGAGTTCCAGATTCTATGTGAATTAAAAAGTCAATATATGTATAATTCTGAGATGACTTAGGTTGGACA
TTCAATGTTGTGCTATGAATTTCCTCTTTATGCAGAGTATCTGTTTGCTTGCAGAGTGGCTTTCTGGCTT
GCTGCCAGCCTGTGCATGGTCCACAAGCCGAATTCAGATCTGGTACCACGCGTATCGATAAGCTTGCATG
CCTGCAGGTCGACTCTAGAGGATCCACCGGATCTAGATAACTGATCATAATCAGCCATACCACATTTGTA
GAGGTTTTACTTGCTTTAAAAAACCTCCCACACCTCCCCCTGAACCTGAAACATAAAATGAATGCAATTG
TTGTTGTTAACTTGTTTATTGCAGCTTATAATGGTTACAAATAAAGCAATAGCATCACAAATTTCACAAA
TAAAGCATTTTTTTCACTGCATTCTAGTTGTGGTTTGTCCAAACTCATCAATGTATCTTAACGCGTAAAT
TGTAAGCGTTAATATTTTGTTAAAATTCGCGTTAAATTTTTGTTAAATCAGCTCATTTTTTAACCAATAG
GCCGAAATCGGCAAAATCCCTTATAAATCAAAAGAATAGACCGAGATAGGGT
[37 nt withheld, positions 3203-3239]
AAAGAACGTGGACTCCAACGTCAAAGG
[49 nt withheld, positions 3267-3315]
T
[91 nt withheld, positions 3317-3407]
G
[124 nt withheld, positions 3409-3532]
CAGGTGGCACTTTTCGGGGAAATGTGCGCGGAACCCCTATTTGTTTATTTTTCTAAATACATTCAAATAT
GTATCCGCTCATGAGACAATAACCCTGATAAATGCTTCAATAATATTGAAAAAGGAAGAGTCCTGAGGCG
GAAAGAACCAGCTGTGGAATGTGTGTCAGTTAGGGTGTGGAAAGTCCCCAGGCTCCCCAGCAGGCAGAAG
TATGCAAAGCATGCATCTCAATTAGTCAGCAACCAGGTGTGGAAAGTCCCCAGGCTCCCCAGCAGGCAGA
AGTATGCAAAGCATGCATCTCAATTAGTCAGCAACCATAGTCCCGCCCCTAACTCCGCCCATCCCGCCCC
TAACTCCGCCCAGTTCCGCCCATTCTCCGCCCCATGGCTGACTAATTTTTTTTATTTATGCAGAGGCCGA
GGCCGCCTCGGCCTCTGAGCTATTCCAGAAGTAGTGAGGAGGCTTTTTTGGAGGCCTAGGCTTTTGCAAA
GATCGATCAAGAGACAGGATGAGGATCGTTTCGCATGATTGAACAAGATGGATTGCACGCAGGTTCTCCG
GCCGCTTGGGTGGAGAGGCTATTCGGCTATGACTGGGCACAACAGACAATCGGCTGCTCTGATGCCGCCG
TGTTCCGGCTGTCAGCGCAGGGGCGCCCGGTTCTTTTTGTCAAGACCGACCTGTCCGGTGCCCTGAATGA
ACTGCAAGACGAGGCAGCGCGGCTATCGTGGCTGGCCACGACGGGCGTTCCTTGCGCAGCTGTGCTCGAC
GTTGTCACTGAAGCGGGAAGGGACTGGCTGCTATTGGGCGAAGTGCCGGGGCAGGATCTCCTGTCATCTC
ACCTTGCTCCTGCCGAGAAAGTATCCATCATGGCTGATGCAATGCGGCGGCTGCATACGCTTGATCCGGC
TACCTGCCCATTCGACCACCAAGCGAAACATCGCATCGAGCGAGCACGTACTCGGATGGAAGCCGGTCTT
GTCGATCAGGATGATCTGGACGAAGAGCATCAGGGGCTCGCGCCAGCCGAACTGTTCGCCAGGCTCAAGG
CGAGCATGCCCGACGGCGAGGATCTCGTCGTGACCCATGGCGATGCCTGCTTGCCGAATATCATGGTGGA
AAATGGCCGCTTTTCTGGATTCATCGACTGTGGCCGGCTGGGTGTGGCGGACCGCTATCAGGACATAGCG
TTGGCTACCCGTGATATTGCTGAAGAGCTTGGCGGCGAATGGGCTGACCGCTTCCTCGTGCTTTACGGTA
TCGCCGCTCCCGATTCGCAGCGCATCGCCTTCTATCGCCTTCTTGACGAGTTCTTCTGAGCGGGACTCTG
GGGTTCGAAATGACCGACCAAGCGACGCCCAACCTGCCATCACGAGATTTCGATTCCACCGCCGCCTTCT
ATGAAAGGTTGGGCTTCGGAATCGTTTTCCGGGACGCCGGCTGGATGATCCTCCAGCGCGGGGATCTCAT
GCTGGAGTTCTTCGCCCACCCTAGGGGGAGGCTAACTGAAACACGGAAGGAGACAATACCGGAAGGAACC
CGCGCTATGACGGCAATAAAAAGACAGAATAAAACGCACGGTGTTGGGTCGTTTGTTCATAAACGCGGGG
TTCGGTCCCAGGGCTGGCACTCTGTCGATACCCCACCGAGACCCCATTGGGGCCAATACGCCCGCGTTTC
TTCCTTTTCCCCACCCCACCCCCCAAGTTCGGGTGAAGGCCCAGGGCTCGCAGCCAACGTCGGGGCGGCA
GGCCCTGCCATAGCCTCAGGTTACTCATATATACTTTAGATTGATTTAAAACTTCATTTTTAATTTAAAA
GGATCTAGGTGAAGATCCTTTTTGATAATCTCATGACCAAAATCCCTTAACGTGAGTTTTCGTTCCACTG
AGCGTCAGACCCCGTAGAAAAGATCAAAGGATCTTCTTGAGATCCTTTTTTTCTGCGCGTAATCTGCTGC
TTGCAAACAAAAAAACCACCGCTACCAGCGGTGGTTTGTTTGCCGGATCAAGAGCTACCAACTCTTTTTC
CGAAGGTAACTGGCTTCAGCAGAGCGCAGATACCAAATACTGTTCTTCTAGTGTAGCCGTAGTTAGGCCA
CCACTTCAAGAACTCTGTAGCACCGCCTACATACCTCGCTCTGCTAATCCTGTTACCAGTGGCTGCTGCC
AGTGGCGATAAGTCGTGTCTTACCGGGTTGGACTCAAGACGATAGTTACCGGATAAGGCGCAGCGGTCGG
GCTGAACGGGGGGTTCGTGCACACAGCCCAGCTTGGAGCGAACGACCTACACCGAACTGAGATACCTACA
GCGTGAGCTATGAGAAAGCGCCACGCTTCCCGAAGGGAGAAAGGCGGACAGGTATCCGGTAAGCGGCAGG
GTCGGAACAGGAGAGCGCACGAGGGAGCTTCCAGGGGGAAACGCCTGGTATCTTTATAGTCCTGTCGGGT
TTCGCCACCTCTGACTTGAGCGTCGATTTTTGTGATGCTCGTCAGGGGGGCGGAGCCTATGGAAAAACGC
CAGCAACGCGG
